>Addgene plasmid #14437 | mRFP-Rab5 | addgene full sequence | sequence record 263462 | Addgene NGS Result
TAGTTATTAATAGTAATCAATTACGGGGTCATTAGTTCATAGCCCATATATGGAGTTCCGCGTTACATAA
CTTACGGTAAATGGCCCGCCTGGCTGACCGCCCAACGACCCCCGCCCATTGACGTCAATAATGACGTATG
TTCCCATAGTAACGCCAATAGGGACTTTCCATTGACGTCAATGGGTGGAGTATTTACGGTAAACTGCCCA
CTTGGCAGTACATCAAGTGTATCATATGCCAAGTACGCCCCCTATTGACGTCAATGACGGTAAATGGCCC
GCCTGGCATTATGCCCAGTACATGACCTTATGGGACTTTCCTACTTGGCAGTACATCTACGTATTAGTCA
TCGCTATTACCATGGTGATGCGGTTTTGGCAGTACATCAATGGGCGTGGATAGCGGTTTGACTCACGGGG
ATTTCCAAGTCTCCACCCCATTGACGTCAATGGGAGTTTGTTTTGGCACCAAAATCAACGGGACTTTCCA
AAATGTCGTAACAACTCCGCCCCATTGACGCAAATGGGCGGTAGGCGTGTACGGTGGGAGGTCTATATAA
GCAGAGCTGGTTTAGTGAACCGTCAGATCCGCTAGCGCTACCGGTCGCCACCATGGCCTCCTCCGAGGAC
GTCATCAAGGAGTTCATGCGCTTCAAGGTGCGCATGGAGGGCTCCGTGAACGGCCACGAGTTCGAGATCG
AGGGCGAGGGCGAGGGCCGCCCCTACGAGGGCACCCAGACCGCCAAGCTGAAGGTGACCAAGGGCGGCCC
CCTGCCCTTCGCCTGGGACATCCTGTCCCCTCAGTTCCAGTACGGCTCCAAGGCCTACGTGAAGCACCCC
GCCGACATCCCCGACTACTTGAAGCTGTCCTTCCCCGAGGGCTTCAAGTGGGAGCGCGTGATGAACTTCG
AGGACGGCGGCGTGGTGACCGTGACCCAGGACTCCTCCCTGCAGGACGGCGAGTTCATCTACAAGGTGAA
GCTGCGCGGCACCAACTTCCCCTCCGACGGCCCCGTAATGCAGAAGAAGACCATGGGCTGGGAGGCCTCC
ACCGAGCGGATGTACCCCGAGGACGGCGCCCTGAAGGGCGAGATCAAGATGAGGCTGAAGCTGAAGGACG
GCGGCCACTACGACGCCGAGGTCAAGACCACCTACATGGCCAAGAAGCCCGTGCAGCTGCCCGGCGCCTA
CAAGACCGACATCAAGCTGGACATCACCTCCCACAACGAGGACTACACCATCGTGGAACAGTACGAGCGC
GCCGAGGGCCGCCACTCCACCGGCGCCCTGTACAAGTACTCAGATCTCGAGCTCAAGCTTCGAATTCCGA
TGGCTAGTCGAGGCGCAACAAGACCCAACGGGCCAAATACTGGAAATAAAATATGCCAGTTCAAACTAGT
ACTTCTGGGAGAGTCCGCTGTTGGCAAATCAAGCCTAGTGCTTCGTTTTGTGAAAGGCCAATTTCATGAA
TTTCAAGAGAGTACCATTGGGGCTGCTTTTCTAACCCAAACTGTATGTCTTGATGACACTACAGTAAAGT
TTGAAATATGGGATACAGCTGGTCAAGAACGATACCATAGCCTAGCACCAATGTACTACAGAGGAGCACA
AGCAGCCATAGTTGTATATGATATCACAAATGAGGAGTCCTTTGCAAGAGCAAAAAATTGGGTTAAAGAA
CTTCAGAGGCAAGCAAGTCCTAACATTGTAATAGCTTTATCGGGAAACAAGGCCGACCTAGCAAATAAAA
GAGCAGTAGATTTCCAGGAAGCACAGTCCTATGCAGATGACAATAGTTTATTATTCATGGAGACATCCGC
TAAAACATCAATGAATGTAAATGAAATATTCATGGCAATAGCTAAAAAATTGCCAAAGAATGAACCACAA
AATCCAGGAGCAAATTCTGCCAGAGGAAGAGGAGTAGACCTTACCGAACCCACACAACCAACCAGGAATC
AGTGTTGTAGTAACTAAGGATCCACCGGATCTAGATAACTGATCATAATCAGCCATACCACATTTGTAGA
GGTTTTACTTGCTTTAAAAAACCTCCCACACCTCCCCCTGAACCTGAAACATAAAATGAATGCAATTGTT
GTTGTTAACTTGTTTATTGCAGCTTATAATGGTTACAAATAAAGCAATAGCATCACAAATTTCACAAATA
AAGCATTTTTTTCACTGCATTCTAGTTGTGGTTTGTCCAAACTCATCAATGTATCTTAACGCGTAAATTG
TAAGCGTTAATATTTTGTTAAAATTCGCGTTAAATTTTTGTTAAATCAGCTCATTTTTTAACCAATAGGC
CGAAATCGGCAAAATCCCTTATAAATCAAAAGAATAGACCGAGATAGGGT
[37 nt withheld, positions 2361-2397]
AAAGAACGTGGACTCCAACGTCAAAGG
[49 nt withheld, positions 2425-2473]
T
[91 nt withheld, positions 2475-2565]
G
[124 nt withheld, positions 2567-2690]
CAGGTGGCACTTTTCGGGGAAATGTGCGCGGAACCCCTATTTGTTTATTTTTCTAAATACATTCAAATAT
GTATCCGCTCATGAGACAATAACCCTGATAAATGCTTCAATAATATTGAAAAAGGAAGAGTCCTGAGGCG
GAAAGAACCAGCTGTGGAATGTGTGTCAGTTAGGGTGTGGAAAGTCCCCAGGCTCCCCAGCAGGCAGAAG
TATGCAAAGCATGCATCTCAATTAGTCAGCAACCAGGTGTGGAAAGTCCCCAGGCTCCCCAGCAGGCAGA
AGTATGCAAAGCATGCATCTCAATTAGTCAGCAACCATAGTCCCGCCCCTAACTCCGCCCATCCCGCCCC
TAACTCCGCCCAGTTCCGCCCATTCTCCGCCCCATGGCTGACTAATTTTTTTTATTTATGCAGAGGCCGA
GGCCGCCTCGGCCTCTGAGCTATTCCAGAAGTAGTGAGGAGGCTTTTTTGGAGGCCTAGGCTTTTGCAAA
GATCGATCAAGAGACAGGATGAGGATCGTTTCGCATGATTGAACAAGATGGATTGCACGCAGGTTCTCCG
GCCGCTTGGGTGGAGAGGCTATTCGGCTATGACTGGGCACAACAGACAATCGGCTGCTCTGATGCCGCCG
TGTTCCGGCTGTCAGCGCAGGGGCGCCCGGTTCTTTTTGTCAAGACCGACCTGTCCGGTGCCCTGAATGA
ACTGCAAGACGAGGCAGCGCGGCTATCGTGGCTGGCCACGACGGGCGTTCCTTGCGCAGCTGTGCTCGAC
GTTGTCACTGAAGCGGGAAGGGACTGGCTGCTATTGGGCGAAGTGCCGGGGCAGGATCTCCTGTCATCTC
ACCTTGCTCCTGCCGAGAAAGTATCCATCATGGCTGATGCAATGCGGCGGCTGCATACGCTTGATCCGGC
TACCTGCCCATTCGACCACCAAGCGAAACATCGCATCGAGCGAGCACGTACTCGGATGGAAGCCGGTCTT
GTCGATCAGGATGATCTGGACGAAGAGCATCAGGGGCTCGCGCCAGCCGAACTGTTCGCCAGGCTCAAGG
CGAGCATGCCCGACGGCGAGGATCTCGTCGTGACCCATGGCGATGCCTGCTTGCCGAATATCATGGTGGA
AAATGGCCGCTTTTCTGGATTCATCGACTGTGGCCGGCTGGGTGTGGCGGACCGCTATCAGGACATAGCG
TTGGCTACCCGTGATATTGCTGAAGAGCTTGGCGGCGAATGGGCTGACCGCTTCCTCGTGCTTTACGGTA
TCGCCGCTCCCGATTCGCAGCGCATCGCCTTCTATCGCCTTCTTGACGAGTTCTTCTGAGCGGGACTCTG
GGGTTCGAAATGACCGACCAAGCGACGCCCAACCTGCCATCACGAGATTTCGATTCCACCGCCGCCTTCT
ATGAAAGGTTGGGCTTCGGAATCGTTTTCCGGGACGCCGGCTGGATGATCCTCCAGCGCGGGGATCTCAT
GCTGGAGTTCTTCGCCCACCCTAGGGGGAGGCTAACTGAAACACGGAAGGAGACAATACCGGAAGGAACC
CGCGCTATGACGGCAATAAAAAGACAGAATAAAACGCACGGTGTTGGGTCGTTTGTTCATAAACGCGGGG
TTCGGTCCCAGGGCTGGCACTCTGTCGATACCCCACCGAGACCCCATTGGGGCCAATACGCCCGCGTTTC
TTCCTTTTCCCCACCCCACCCCCCAAGTTCGGGTGAAGGCCCAGGGCTCGCAGCCAACGTCGGGGCGGCA
GGCCCTGCCATAGCCTCAGGTTACTCATATATACTTTAGATTGATTTAAAACTTCATTTTTAATTTAAAA
GGATCTAGGTGAAGATCCTTTTTGATAATCTCATGACCAAAATCCCTTAACGTGAGTTTTCGTTCCACTG
AGCGTCAGACCCCGTAGAAAAGATCAAAGGATCTTCTTGAGATCCTTTTTTTCTGCGCGTAATCTGCTGC
TTGCAAACAAAAAAACCACCGCTACCAGCGGTGGTTTGTTTGCCGGATCAAGAGCTACCAACTCTTTTTC
CGAAGGTAACTGGCTTCAGCAGAGCGCAGATACCAAATACTGTTCTTCTAGTGTAGCCGTAGTTAGGCCA
CCACTTCAAGAACTCTGTAGCACCGCCTACATACCTCGCTCTGCTAATCCTGTTACCAGTGGCTGCTGCC
AGTGGCGATAAGTCGTGTCTTACCGGGTTGGACTCAAGACGATAGTTACCGGATAAGGCGCAGCGGTCGG
GCTGAACGGGGGGTTCGTGCACACAGCCCAGCTTGGAGCGAACGACCTACACCGAACTGAGATACCTACA
GCGTGAGCTATGAGAAAGCGCCACGCTTCCCGAAGGGAGAAAGGCGGACAGGTATCCGGTAAGCGGCAGG
GTCGGAACAGGAGAGCGCACGAGGGAGCTTCCAGGGGGAAACGCCTGGTATCTTTATAGTCCTGTCGGGT
TTCGCCACCTCTGACTTGAGCGTCGATTTTTGTGATGCTCGTCAGGGGGGCGGAGCCTATGGAAAAACGC
CAGCAACGCGGCCTTTTTACGGTTCCTGGCCTTTTGCTGGCCTTTTGCTCACATGTTCTTTCCTGCGTTA
TCCCCTGATTCTGTGGATAACCGTATTACCGCCATGCAT
Features (pLannotate 1.2.2; 15 found; start..end, strand, type, name):
     61..364     +  enhancer       CMV enhancer: human cytomegalovirus immediate early enhancer
    365..568     +  promoter       CMV promoter: human cytomegalovirus (CMV) immediate early promoter
    613..1287    +  CDS            mRFP1: mRFP1 is a basic (constitutively fluorescent) red fluorescent protein published in 2002, derived from Discosoma sp.. It is reported to be a somewhat slowly-maturing monomer with low acid sensitivity.
   1298..1327    +  misc_feature   MCS (fragment): multiple cloning site
   1330..1974    +  CDS            RAB5A: RAB5A_HUMAN - Also known as RAB5. Experimental evidence at protein level: Swiss-Prot protein existence level 1. Small GTPase which cycles between active GTP-bound and inactive GDP-bound states. In its active state, binds to a variety of effector proteins to regulate cellular responses such as of intracellular membrane trafficking, from the formation of transport vesicles to their fusion with membranes. Active GTP-bound form is able to recruit to membranes different sets of downstream effectors directly responsible for vesicle formation, movement, tethering and fusion. RAB5A is required for the
   2000..2084    +  CDS            large T antigen (fragment): large T antigen from SV40 (simian virus 40)
   2107..2228    +  polyA_signal   SV40 poly(A) signal: SV40 polyadenylation signal
   2262..2690    -  rep_origin     f1 ori (sequence partly withheld): f1 bacteriophage origin of replication; arrow indicates direction of (+) strand synthesis
   2717..2821    +  promoter       AmpR promoter: bla
   2823..3180    +  promoter       SV40 promoter: SV40 enhancer and early promoter
   3215..4009    +  CDS            NeoR/KanR: aminoglycoside phosphotransferase from Tn5; aph(3')-II (or nptII); confers resistance to neomycin, kanamycin, and G418 (Geneticin®)
   4030..4182    +  CDS            ble (fragment): BLE_KLEPN - Experimental evidence at protein level: Swiss-Prot protein existence level 1. Binding protein with a strong affinity to the bleomycin family of antibiotics. Binds to CL990; an antimitotic-antibiotic compound. From Klebsiella pneumoniae.
   4241..4288    +  polyA_signal   HSV TK poly(A) signal: herpes simplex virus thymidine kinase polyadenylation signal (Cole and Stacy, 1985)
   4379..4395    -  polyA_signal   bGH poly(A) signal (fragment): bovine growth hormone polyadenylation signal
   4617..5205    +  rep_origin     ori: high-copy-number ColE1/pMB1/pBR322/pUC origin of replication
