[The description below was written by a language model from this plasmid's Addgene catalogue record and pLannotate feature annotations shown in this document.]
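Description:
mRFP-Rab5 is a mammalian expression plasmid built on the pmRFP-C3 backbone, in which human RAB5A (Rab5) is fused to the C-terminus of the monomeric red fluorescent protein mRFP1. The full sequence record is about 5.3 kb, consistent with the roughly 4.7 kb backbone plus a 663 bp insert cloned between HindIII and BamHI sites, both of which are retained. It is propagated in E. coli as a high-copy plasmid through a ColE1/pUC-type origin, and it also carries an f1 phage origin. A single NeoR/KanR gene (Tn5 aminoglycoside phosphotransferase) serves both hosts. A bacterial bla-type promoter drives it for kanamycin selection in E. coli, and the adjacent SV40 enhancer/early promoter drives it for G418 selection in mammalian cells, with an HSV TK polyadenylation signal downstream. The short ble, large T antigen and bGH poly(A) fragments in the annotation appear to be partial matches to backbone sequence rather than functional elements.

The expression cassette consists of the human CMV immediate early enhancer and promoter, the mRFP1 coding sequence, a short remnant of the multiple cloning site that acts as a linker, the RAB5A open reading frame, and an SV40 polyadenylation signal. Placing the tag at the N-terminus leaves the Rab5 C-terminus free, which is the region through which Rab GTPases are generally lipid-modified and anchored to membranes. Rab5 is a small GTPase that cycles between GTP- and GDP-bound states and recruits effectors governing vesicle formation, movement, tethering and fusion. The fusion is used as a red fluorescent marker for early endosomes and other early endosomal vacuoles in transfected cells. The associated publication applied it to endosomal sorting and transport of Semliki Forest virus.
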