Addgene plasmid #14437: mRFP-Rab5
Purpose: Mammalian expression of Rab5 fused to mRFP. Used for localization to the early endosome, and other early endosomal vacuoles.
Depositing lab: Ari Helenius. Depositing organization: ETH Zurich (Swiss Federal Institute of Technology). Publication: Rab7 associates with early endosomes to mediate sorting and transport of Semliki forest virus to late endosomes. Vonderheit A, Helenius A. PLoS Biol. 2005 Jul . 3(7):e233. 10.1371/journal.pbio.0030233 PubMed 15954801.
Backbone
  Vector backbone: pmRFP-C3
  Backbone size w/o insert (bp): 4656
  Vector type: Mammalian Expression
  Selectable markers: Neomycin (select with G418)
Growth in bacteria
  Bacterial resistance: Kanamycin, 50 μg/mL
  Growth temperature: 37°C
  Growth strain: DH5alpha
  Copy number: High Copy
Gene/Insert
  Gene/Insert name: Rab 5 (alt name: Rab5)
  Species: H. sapiens (human)
  Insert size (bp): 663
  GenBank ID: NM_004162
  Entrez Gene: RAB5A (a.k.a. RAB5)
  Tag / fusion protein: mRFP (N terminal on backbone)
  Cloning method: Restriction Enzyme; 5′ cloning site HindIII (not destroyed); 3′ cloning site BamHI (not destroyed)
  Sequencing primers: 5′ GACTACACCATCGTGGAA
Terms and licenses: Academic/Nonprofit Terms; Industry Terms: Not Available to Industry
How to cite: mRFP-Rab5 was a gift from Ari Helenius (Addgene plasmid # 14437 ; http://n2t.net/addgene:14437 ; RRID:Addgene_14437)
