>Addgene plasmid #14437 | mRFP-Rab5 | addgene partial sequence | sequence record 96184 | SV40pA-R 5'-GAAATTTGTGATGCTATTGC-3'
AGTTAACAACAACAATTGCATTCATTTTATGTTTCAGGTTCAGGGGGAGGTGTGGGAGGTTTTTTAAAGC
AAGTAAAACCTCTACAAATGTGGTATGGCTGATTATGATCAGTTATCTAGATCCGGTGGATCCTTAGTTA
CTACAACACTGATTCCTGGTTGGTTGTGTGGGTTCGGTAAGGTCTACTCCTCTTCCTCTGGCAGAATTTG
CTCCTGGATTTTGTGGTTCATTCTTTGGCAATTTTTTAGCTATTGCCATGAATATTTCATTTACATTCAT
TGATGTTTTAGCGGATGTCTCCATGAATAATAAACTATTGTCATCTGCATAGGACTGTGCTTCCTGGAAA
TCTACTGCTCTTTTATTTGCTAGGTCGGCCTTGTTTCCCGATAAAGCTATTACAATGTTAGGACTTGCTT
GCCTCTGAAGTTCTTTAACCCAATTTTTTGCTCTTGCAAAGGACTCCTCATTTGTGATATCATATACAAC
TATGGCTGCTTGTGCTCCTCTGTAGTACATTGGTGCTAGGCTATGGTATCGTTCTTGACCAGCTGTATCC
CATATTTCAAACTTTACTGTAGTGTCATCAAGACATACAGTTTGGGTTAGAAAAGCAGCCCCAATGGTAC
TCTCTTGAAATTCATGAAATTGGCCTTTCACAAAACGAAGCACTAGGCTTGATTTGCCAACAGCGGACTC
TCCCAGAAGTACTAGTTTGAACTGGCATATTTTATTTCCAGTATTTGGCCCGTTGGGTCTTGTTGCGCCT
CGACTAGCCATCGGAAT
