>Addgene plasmid #14437 | mRFP-Rab5 | addgene partial sequence | sequence record 96211 | CMV-F 5'-CGCAAATGGGCGGTAGGCGTG-3'
AGTGAACCGTCAGATCCGCTAGCGCTACCGGTCGCCACCATGGCCTCCTCCGAGGACGTCATCAAGGAGT
TCATGCGCTTCAAGGTGCGCATGGAGGGCTCCGTGAACGGCCACGAGTTCGAGATCGAGGGCGAGGGCGA
GGGCCGCCCCTACGAGGGCACCCAGACCGCCAAGCTGAAGGTGACCAAGGGCGGCCCCCTGCCCTTCGCC
TGGGACATCCTGTCCCCTCAGTTCCAGTACGGCTCCAAGGCCTACGTGAAGCACCCCGCCGACATCCCCG
ACTACTTGAAGCTGTCCTTCCCCGAGGGCTTCAAGTGGGAGCGCGTGATGAACTTCGAGGACGGCGGCGT
GGTGACCGTGACCCAGGACTCCTCCCTGCAGGACGGCGAGTTCATCTACAAGGTGAAGCTGCGCGGCACC
AACTTCCCCTCCGACGGCCCCGTAATGCAGAAGAAGACCATGGGCTGGGAGGCCTCCACCGAGCGGATGT
ACCCCGAGGACGGCGCCCTGAAGGGCGAGATCAAGATGAGGCTGAAGCTGAAGGACGGCGGCCACTACGA
CGCCGAGGTCAAGACCACCTACATGGCCAAGAAGCCCGTGCAGCTGCCCGGCGCCTACAAGACCGACATC
AAGCTGGACATCACCTCCCACAACGAGGACTACACCATCGTGGAACAGTACGAGCGCGCCGAGGGCCGCC
ACTCCACCGGCGCCCTGTACAAGTACTCAGATCTCGAGCTCAAGCTTCGAATTCC
