>Addgene plasmid #14437 | mRFP-Rab5 | addgene partial sequence | sequence record 153357 | DsRed1-C 5'-AGCTGGACATCACCTCCCACAACG-3'
GCGCGCCGAGGGCCGCCACTCCACCGGCGCCCTGTACAAGTACTCAGATCTCGAGCTCAAGCTTCGAATT
CCGATGGCTAGTCGAGGCGCAACAAGACCCAACGGGCCAAATACTGGAAATAAAATATGCCAGTTCAAAC
TAGTACTTCTGGGAGAGTCCGCTGTTGGCAAATCAAGCCTAGTGCTTCGTTTTGTGAAAGGCCAATTTCA
TGAATTTCAAGAGAGTACCATTGGGGCTGCTTTTCTAACCCAAACTGTATGTCTTGATGACACTACAGTA
AAGTTTGAAATATGGGATACAGCTGGTCAAGAACGATACCATAGCCTAGCACCAATGTACTACAGAGGAG
CACAAGCAGCCATAGTTGTATATGATATCACAAATGAGGAGTCCTTTGCAAGAGCAAAAAATTGGGTTAA
AGAACTTCAGAGGCAAGCAAGTCCTAACATTGTAATAGCTTTATCGGGAAACAAGGCCGACCTAGCAAAT
AAAAGAGCAGTAGATTTCCAGGAAGCACAGTCCTATGCAGATGACAATAGTTTATTATTCATGGAGACAT
CCGCTAAAACATCAATGAATGTAAATGAAATATTCATGGCAATAGCTAAAAAATTGCCAAAGAATGAACC
ACAAAATCCAGGAGCAAATTCTGCCAGAGGAAGAGGAGTAGACCTTACCGAACCCACACAACCAACCAGG
AATCAGTGTTGTAGTAACTAAGGATCCACCGGATCTAGATAACTGATCATAATCAGCCATACCACATTTG
TAGAGGTTTT
